>Addgene plasmid #209891 | pLP514_pGEX-KG_myc | depositor full sequence | sequence record 409370 | pLP514_pGEX-KG_myc sequence 5061 bps
ACGTTATCGACTGCACGGTGCACCAATGCTTCTGGCGTCAGGCAGCCATCGGAAGCTGTGGTATGGCTGT
GCAGGTCGTAAATCACTGCATAATTCGTGTCGCTCAAGGCGCACTCCCGTTCTGGATAATGTTTTTTGCG
CCGACATCATAACGGTTCTGGCAAATATTCTGAAATGAGCTGTTGACAATTAATCATCGGCTCGTATAAT
GTGTGGAATTGTGAGCGGATAACAATTTCACACAGGAAACAGTATTCATGTCCCCTATACTAGGTTATTG
GAAAATTAAGGGCCTTGTGCAACCCACTCGACTTCTTTTGGAATATCTTGAAGAAAAATATGAAGAGCAT
TTGTATGAGCGCGATGAAGGTGATAAATGGCGAAACAAAAAGTTTGAATTGGGTTTGGAGTTTCCCAATC
TTCCTTATTATATTGATGGTGATGTTAAATTAACACAGTCTATGGCCATCATACGTTATATAGCTGACAA
GCACAACATGTTGGGTGGTTGTCCAAAAGAGCGTGCAGAGATTTCAATGCTTGAAGGAGCGGTTTTGGAT
ATTAGATACGGTGTTTCGAGAATTGCATATAGTAAAGACTTTGAAACTCTCAAAGTTGATTTTCTTAGCA
AGCTACCTGAAATGCTGAAAATGTTCGAAGATCGTTTATGTCATAAAACATATTTAAATGGTGATCATGT
AACCCATCCTGACTTCATGTTGTATGACGCTCTTGATGTTGTTTTATACATGGACCCAATGTGCCTGGAT
GCGTTCCCAAAATTAGTTTGTTTTAAAAAACGTATTGAAGCTATCCCACAAATTGATAAGTACTTGAAAT
CCAGCAAGTATATAGCATGGCCTTTGCAGGGCTGGCAAGCCACGTTTGGTGGTGGCGACCATCCTCCAAA
ATCGGATCTGGTTCCGCGTGGATCCCCGGGAATTTCCGGTGGTGGTGGTGGAATTCTAGCTCGAGGCGAA
AACCTGTATTTTCAGGGCCTAGAAGAGCAGAAGCTGATCAGCGAGGAGGACCTGGGCAGTGGCAGTTAAG
CTTAATTCATCGTGACTGACTGACGATCTGCCTCGCGCGTTTCGGTGATGACGGTGAAAACCTCTGACAC
ATGCAGCTCCCGGAGACGGTCACAGCTTGTCTGTAAGCGGATGCCGGGAGCAGACAAGCCCGTCAGGGCG
CGTCAGCGGGTGTTGGCGGGTGTCGGGGCGCAGCCATGACCCAGTCACGTAGCGATAGCGGAGTGTATAA
TTCTTGAAGACGAAAGGGCCTCGTGATACGCCTATTTTTATAGGTTAATGTCATGATAATAATGGTTTCT
TAGACGTCAGGTGGCACTTTTCGGGGAAATGTGCGCGGAACCCCTATTTGTTTATTTTTCTAAATACATT
CAAATATGTATCCGCTCATGAGACAATAACCCTGATAAATGCTTCAATAATATTGAAAAAGGAAGAGTAT
GAGTATTCAACATTTCCGTGTCGCCCTTATTCCCTTTTTTGCGGCATTTTGCCTTCCTGTTTTTGCTCAC
CCAGAAACGCTGGTGAAAGTAAAAGATGCTGAAGATCAGTTGGGTGCACGAGTGGGTTACATCGAACTGG
ATCTCAACAGCGGTAAGATCCTTGAGAGTTTTCGCCCCGAAGAACGTTTTCCAATGATGAGCACTTTTAA
AGTTCTGCTATGTGGCGCGGTATTATCCCGTGTTGACGCCGGGCAAGAGCAACTCGGTCGCCGCATACAC
TATTCTCAGAATGACTTGGTTGAGTACTCACCAGTCACAGAAAAGCATCTTACGGATGGCATGACAGTAA
GAGAATTATGCAGTGCTGCCATAACCATGAGTGATAACACTGCGGCCAACTTACTTCTGACAACGATCGG
AGGACCGAAGGAGCTAACCGCTTTTTTGCACAACATGGGGGATCATGTAACTCGCCTTGATCGTTGGGAA
CCGGAGCTGAATGAAGCCATACCAAACGACGAGCGTGACACCACGATGCCTGCAGCAATGGCAACAACGT
TGCGCAAACTATTAACTGGCGAACTACTTACTCTAGCTTCCCGGCAACAATTAATAGACTGGATGGAGGC
GGATAAAGTTGCAGGACCACTTCTGCGCTCGGCCCTTCCGGCTGGCTGGTTTATTGCTGATAAATCTGGA
GCCGGTGAGCGTGGGTCTCGCGGTATCATTGCAGCACTGGGGCCAGATGGTAAGCCCTCCCGTATCGTAG
TTATCTACACGACGGGGAGTCAGGCAACTATGGATGAACGAAATAGACAGATCGCTGAGATAGGTGCCTC
ACTGATTAAGCATTGGTAACTGTCAGACCAAGTTTACTCATATATACTTTAGATTGATTTAAAACTTCAT
TTTTAATTTAAAAGGATCTAGGTGAAGATCCTTTTTGATAATCTCATGACCAAAATCCCTTAACGTGAGT
TTTCGTTCCACTGAGCGTCAGACCCCGTAGAAAAGATCAAAGGATCTTCTTGAGATCCTTTTTTTCTGCG
CGTAATCTGCTGCTTGCAAACAAAAAAACCACCGCTACCAGCGGTGGTTTGTTTGCCGGATCAAGAGCTA
CCAACTCTTTTTCCGAAGGTAACTGGCTTCAGCAGAGCGCAGATACCAAATACTGTCCTTCTAGTGTAGC
CGTAGTTAGGCCACCACTTCAAGAACTCTGTAGCACCGCCTACATACCTCGCTCTGCTAATCCTGTTACC
AGTGGCTGCTGCCAGTGGCGATAAGTCGTGTCTTACCGGGTTGGACTCAAGACGATAGTTACCGGATAAG
GCGCAGCGGTCGGGCTGAACGGGGGGTTCGTGCACACAGCCCAGCTTGGAGCGAACGACCTACACCGAAC
TGAGATACCTACAGCGTGAGCTATGAGAAAGCGCCACGCTTCCCGAAGGGAGAAAGGCGGACAGGTATCC
GGTAAGCGGCAGGGTCGGAACAGGAGAGCGCACGAGGGAGCTTCCAGGGGGAAACGCCTGGTATCTTTAT
AGTCCTGTCGGGTTTCGCCACCTCTGACTTGAGCGTCGATTTTTGTGATGCTCGTCAGGGGGGCGGAGCC
TATGGAAAAACGCCAGCAACGCGGCCTTTTTACGGTTCCTGGCCTTTTGCTGGCCTTTTGCTCACATGTT
CTTTCCTGCGTTATCCCCTGATTCTGTGGATAACCGTATTACCGCCTTTGAGTGAGCTGATACCGCTCGC
CGCAGCCGAACGACCGAGCGCAGCGAGTCAGTGAGCGAGGAAGCGGAAGAGCGCCTGATGCGGTATTTTC
TCCTTACGCATCTGTGCGGTATTTCACACCGCATAAATTCCGACACCATCGAATGGTGCAAAACCTTTCG
CGGTATGGCATGATAGCGCCCGGAAGAGAGTCAATTCAGGGTGGTGAATGTGAAACCAGTAACGTTATAC
GATGTCGCAGAGTATGCCGGTGTCTCTTATCAGACCGTTTCCCGCGTGGTGAACCAGGCCAGCCACGTTT
CTGCGAAAACGCGGGAAAAAGTGGAAGCGGCGATGGCGGAGCTGAATTACATTCCCAACCGCGTGGCACA
ACAACTGGCGGGCAAACAGTCGTTGCTGATTGGCGTTGCCACCTCCAGTCTGGCCCTGCACGCGCCGTCG
CAAATTGTCGCGGCGATTAAATCTCGCGCCGATCAACTGGGTGCCAGCGTGGTGGTGTCGATGGTAGAAC
GAAGCGGCGTCGAAGCCTGTAAAGCGGCGGTGCACAATCTTCTCGCGCAACGCGTCAGTGGGCTGATCAT
TAACTATCCGCTGGATGACCAGGATGCCATTGCTGTGGAAGCTGCCTGCACTAATGTTCCGGCGTTATTT
CTTGATGTCTCTGACCAGACACCCATCAACAGTATTATTTTCTCCCATGAAGACGGTACGCGACTGGGCG
TGGAGCATCTGGTCGCATTGGGTCACCAGCAAATCGCGCTGTTAGCGGGCCCATTAAGTTCTGTCTCGGC
GCGTCTGCGTCTGGCTGGCTGGCATAAATATCTCACTCGCAATCAAATTCAGCCGATAGCGGAACGGGAA
GGCGACTGGAGTGCCATGTCCGGTTTTCAACAAACCATGCAAATGCTGAATGAGGGCATCGTTCCCACTG
CGATGCTGGTTGCCAACGATCAGATGGCGCTGGGCGCAATGCGCGCCATTACCGAGTCCGGGCTGCGCGT
TGGTGCGGATATCTCGGTAGTGGGATACGACGATACCGAAGACAGCTCATGTTATATCCCGCCGTTAACC
ACCATCAAACAGGATTTTCGCCTGCTGGGGCAAACCAGCGTGGACCGCTTGCTGCAACTCTCTCAGGGCC
AGGCGGTGAAGGGCAATCAGCTGTTGCCCGTCTCACTGGTGAAAAGAAAAACCACCCTGGCGCCCAATAC
GCAAACCGCCTCTCCCCGCGCGTTGGCCGATTCATTAATGCAGCTGGCACGACAGGTTTCCCGACTGGAA
AGCGGGCAGTGAGCGCAACGCAATTAATGTGAGTTAGCTCACTCATTAGGCACCCCAGGCTTTACACTTT
ATGCTTCCGGCTCGTATGTTGTGTGGAATTGTGAGCGGATAACAATTTCACACAGGAAACAGCTATGACC
ATGATTACGGATTCACTGGCCGTCGTTTTACAACGTCGTGACTGGGAAAACCCTGGCGTTACCCAACTTA
ATCGCCTTGCAGCACATCCCCCTTTCGCCAGCTGGCGTAATAGCGAAGAGGCCCGCACCGATCGCCCTTC
CCAACAGTTGCGCAGCCTGAATGGCGAATGGCGCTTTGCCTGGTTTCCGGCACCAGAAGCGGTGCCGGAA
AGCTGGCTGGAGTGCGATCTTCCTGAGGCCGATACTGTCGTCGTCCCCTCAAACTGGCAGATGCACGGTT
ACGATGCGCCCATCTACACCAACGTAACCTATCCCATTACGGTCAATCCGCCGTTTGTTCCCACGGAGAA
TCCGACGGGTTGTTACTCGCTCACATTTAATGTTGATGAAAGCTGGCTACAGGAAGGCCAGACGCGAATT
ATTTTTGATGGCGTTGGAATT
Features (pLannotate 1.2.2; 17 found; start..end, strand, type, name):
      6..107     -  CDS            yciV (fragment): RNAAM_ECOLI - Also known as trpH From Escherichia coli (strain K12).
    183..211     +  promoter       tac promoter: strong E. coli promoter; hybrid between the trp and lac UV5 promoters
    219..235     +  protein_bind   lac operator: The lac repressor binds to the lac operator to inhibit transcription in E. coli. This inhibition can be relieved by adding lactose or isopropyl-β-D-thiogalactopyranoside (IPTG). lac repressor encoded by lacI
    258..911     +  CDS            GST26_SCHJA: Experimental evidence at protein level: Swiss-Prot protein existence level 1. GST isoenzymes appear to play a central role in the parasite detoxification system. Other functions are also suspected including a role in increasing the solubility of haematin in the parasite gut. From Schistosoma japonicum (Blood fluke).
    978..998     +  CDS            TEV site: tobacco etch virus (TEV) protease recognition and cleavage site
   1078..1117    +  CDS            rop (fragment): Rop protein, which maintains plasmids at low copy number; rop
   1219..1259    +  misc_feature   bom (fragment): basis of mobility region from pBR322
   1364..1468    +  promoter       AmpR promoter: bla
   1469..2329    +  CDS            AmpR: β-lactamase; bla; confers resistance to ampicillin, carbenicillin, and related antibiotics
   2500..3088    +  rep_origin     ori: high-copy-number ColE1/pMB1/pBR322/pUC origin of replication
   3274..3325    -  misc_feature   bom (fragment): basis of mobility region from pBR322
   3332..3409    +  promoter       lacIq promoter: lacI (mutant); In the lacIq allele, a single base change in the promoter boosts expression of the lacI gene about 10-fold.
   3410..4492    +  CDS            lacI: lac repressor; lacI; The lac repressor binds to the lac operator to inhibit transcription in E. coli. This inhibition can be relieved by adding lactose or isopropyl-β-D-thiogalactopyranoside (IPTG).
   4505..4526    +  protein_bind   CAP binding site: CAP binding activates transcription in the presence of cAMP. E. coli catabolite activator protein
   4541..4571    +  promoter       lac promoter: promoter for the E. coli lac operon
   4579..4595    +  protein_bind   lac operator: The lac repressor binds to the lac operator to inhibit transcription in E. coli. This inhibition can be relieved by adding lactose or isopropyl-β-D-thiogalactopyranoside (IPTG). lac repressor encoded by lacI
   4615..4788    +  CDS            lacZα: LacZα fragment of β-galactosidase; lacZ fragment
