[The description below was written by a language model from this plasmid's Addgene catalogue record and pLannotate feature annotations shown in this document.]
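Description:
pLP514_pGEX-KG_myc is an empty bacterial expression backbone derived from pGEX-KG, intended for producing recombinant proteins in E. coli as N-terminal glutathione S-transferase (GST) fusions. The catalogue lists the backbone at about 5.0 kb, and the deposited full sequence is 5,061 nt. It replicates from a ColE1/pMB1-type origin and is selected with ampicillin through the β-lactamase (AmpR) gene and its own promoter. Short fragments of rop and the pBR322 bom region are also annotated, which are remnants of the vector's pBR322 lineage. The record gives the copy number as unknown.

The expression cassette consists of the strong hybrid tac promoter followed by a lac operator, driving the Schistosoma japonicum 26 kDa GST coding sequence. Downstream of GST, the annotation identifies a TEV protease recognition site, which would allow the GST moiety to be cleaved from a fusion partner after glutathione-affinity purification. The plasmid carries its own lacI gene under the lacIq promoter, so the lac repressor is supplied in abundance. This keeps the tac promoter tightly off until it is induced with IPTG. A residual lac promoter/operator and lacZα fragment lie beyond lacI, as is typical of pGEX vectors.

The name implies a myc epitope tag, but no myc feature appears in the feature table and the catalogue lists only GST as a tag, so its presence and position cannot be confirmed from the record. No insert is present. Genes of interest are introduced by restriction enzyme cloning downstream of the GST–TEV region, with a cloning strain used for propagation and a BL21(DE3)-type strain for expression.
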