Addgene plasmid #209891: pLP514_pGEX-KG_myc
Purpose: (Empty Backbone) protein expression
Depositing lab: Subhojit Roy. Depositing organization: University of California, San Diego (UCSD).
Backbone
  Vector backbone: pGEX-KG
  Backbone size (bp): 5005
  Vector type: Bacterial Expression
  Tag / fusion protein: GST (N terminal on backbone)
Growth in bacteria
  Bacterial resistance: Ampicillin, 100 μg/mL
  Growth temperature: 37°C
  Growth strain: DH5alpha
  Growth instructions: BL21(DE3) for expression
  Copy number: Unknown
Gene/Insert
  Cloning method: Restriction Enzyme
Terms and licenses: Academic/Nonprofit Terms; Industry Terms: Not Available to Industry
How to cite: pLP514_pGEX-KG_myc was a gift from Subhojit Roy (Addgene plasmid # 209891)
